Addgene plasmid #75696: STYK1 gRNA (BRDN0001146810)
Purpose: 3rd generation lentiviral gRNA plasmid targeting human STYK1
Depositing lab: John Doench & David Root. Depositing organization: Broad Institute. Publication: Optimized sgRNA design to maximize activity and minimize off-target effects of CRISPR-Cas9. Doench JG, Fusi N, Sullender M, Hegde M, Vaimberg EW, Donovan KF, Smith I, Tothova Z, Wilen C, Orchard R, Virgin HW, Listgarten J, Root DE. Nat Biotechnol. 2016 Jan 18. doi: 10.1038/nbt.3437. PubMed 26780180.
Backbone
  Vector backbone: lentiGuide-Puro
  Backbone manufacturer: Zhang Lab (Addgene plasmid # 52963)
  Vector type: Mammalian Expression, Lentiviral, CRISPR
  Selectable markers: Puromycin
Growth in bacteria
  Bacterial resistance: Ampicillin, 100 μg/mL
  Growth temperature: 37°C
  Growth strain: DH5alpha
  Copy number: High Copy
Gene/Insert
  Gene/Insert name: STYK1 (alt names: STYK1; NM_018423.2)
  gRNA/shRNA sequence: AAAGTTTGAGCTTTACCTTG
  Species: H. sapiens (human)
  Entrez Gene: STYK1 (a.k.a. NOK, SuRTK106, DKFZp761P1010)
  Promoter: hU6
  Cloning method: Unknown
  Sequencing primers: 5′ U6-F; 3′ pS2-R
Terms and licenses: Academic/Nonprofit Terms; Industry Terms: Not Available to Industry
Depositor comments: The gRNA was designed to target the following Genbank reference sequence(s): NM_018423.2. Note that this plasmid does NOT contain Cas9. It should be used in conjunction with lentiCas9-Blast (Addgene #52962) or otherwise with cell lines already expressing Cas9. Browse the full kinome gRNA library at http://www.addgene.org/pooled-library/broadgpp-human-kinome/ or visit http://www.broadinstitute.org/rnai/public/ for detailed protocols and information.
How to cite: STYK1 gRNA (BRDN0001146810) was a gift from John Doench & David Root (Addgene plasmid # 75696 ; http://n2t.net/addgene:75696 ; RRID:Addgene_75696)
