[The description below was written by a language model from this plasmid's Addgene catalogue record and pLannotate feature annotations shown in this document.]
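Description:
STYK1 gRNA (BRDN0001146810) is a third-generation lentiviral CRISPR guide plasmid built on the lentiGuide-Puro backbone. It carries a single guide RNA designed against human STYK1 (also known as NOK or SuRTK106), using the NM_018423.2 reference transcript. The assembled sequence is 8,323 nt. In bacteria the plasmid is maintained through a high-copy ColE1/pUC-type origin and selected with ampicillin via the β-lactamase gene. An f1 origin, an SV40 origin and assorted lac, T7 and T3 remnants are carried over from the parental vector.

The lentiviral transfer cassette begins with an RSV promoter fused to a truncated HIV-1 5' LTR, which makes genomic RNA production Tat-independent. This is followed by the Ψ packaging signal with a partial gag sequence and the Rev response element. It ends in a self-inactivating ΔU3 3' LTR and an SV40 polyadenylation signal. Within this unit, a human U6 RNA polymerase III promoter drives the STYK1-specific spacer joined to the Streptococcus pyogenes Cas9 guide scaffold, and a cPPT/CTS element follows to aid nuclear import of the provirus. A separate EF-1α promoter with its intron A expresses puromycin N-acetyltransferase for selection of transduced mammalian cells, and a WPRE downstream enhances transcript expression.

The plasmid does not encode Cas9, so it must be paired with a separate Cas9 vector such as lentiCas9-Blast or used in cells that already express the nuclease. It belongs to a human kinome guide collection created alongside work on optimized sgRNA design, and it is suited to knocking out STYK1 in human cells by lentiviral delivery.
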