Features (pLannotate 1.2.2; 29 found; start..end, strand, type, name):
     14..80      +  CDS            small t antigen (fragment): SV40 (simian virus 40) small t antigen
    106..317     +  promoter       EF-1α core promoter: core promoter for human elongation factor EF-1α
    318..1256    +  intron         EF-1α intron A: intron upstream of the start codon of human EF-1α
   1278..1877    +  CDS            PuroR (fragment): puromycin N-acetyltransferase; pac from Streptomyces; confers resistance to puromycin
   1893..2481    +  misc_feature   WPRE: woodchuck hepatitis virus posttranscriptional regulatory element
   2532..2551    +  misc_feature   cPPT/CTS (fragment): central polypurine tract and central termination sequence of HIV-1
   2553..2786    +  LTR            3' LTR (ΔU3): self-inactivating 3' long terminal repeat (LTR) from HIV-1
   2864..2985    +  polyA_signal   SV40 poly(A) signal: SV40 polyadenylation signal
   3025..3160    +  rep_origin     SV40 ori: SV40 origin of replication
   3181..3199    -  promoter       T7 promoter: promoter for bacteriophage T7 RNA polymerase
   3207..3362    +  CDS            lacZα (fragment): LacZα fragment of β-galactosidase; lacZ fragment
   3367..3795    +  rep_origin     f1 ori (sequence partly withheld): f1 bacteriophage origin of replication; arrow indicates direction of (+) strand synthesis
   3848..3952    +  promoter       AmpR promoter: bla
   3953..4813    +  CDS            AmpR: β-lactamase; bla; confers resistance to ampicillin, carbenicillin, and related antibiotics
   4984..5572    +  rep_origin     ori: high-copy-number ColE1/pMB1/pBR322/pUC origin of replication
   5755..5847    +  CDS            lacI (fragment): lac repressor; lacI; The lac repressor binds to the lac operator to inhibit transcription in E. coli. This inhibition can be relieved by adding lactose or isopropyl-β-D-thiogalactopyranoside (IPTG).
   5860..5881    +  protein_bind   CAP binding site: CAP binding activates transcription in the presence of cAMP. E. coli catabolite activator protein
   5896..5926    +  promoter       lac promoter: promoter for the E. coli lac operon
   5934..5950    +  protein_bind   lac operator: The lac repressor binds to the lac operator to inhibit transcription in E. coli. This inhibition can be relieved by adding lactose or isopropyl-β-D-thiogalactopyranoside (IPTG). lac repressor encoded by lacI
   5995..6013    +  promoter       T3 promoter: promoter for bacteriophage T3 RNA polymerase
   6041..6267    +  promoter       RSV promoter: Rous sarcoma virus enhancer/promoter
   6268..6448    +  LTR            5' LTR (truncated): truncated 5' long terminal repeat (LTR) from HIV-1
   6495..6620    +  misc_feature   HIV-1 Ψ: packaging signal of human immunodeficiency virus type 1
   6604..6967    +  CDS            HIV-1 gag (fragment): gag protein from human immunodeficiency virus 1; gag
   7113..7346    +  misc_feature   RRE: The Rev response element (RRE) of HIV-1 allows for Rev-dependent mRNA export from the nucleus to the cytoplasm.
   7723..7749    +  CDS            Rev (fragment): human immunodeficiency virus 1 (HIV-1) Rev protein; rev; enhances nuclear export of unspliced and incompletely spliced viral mRNAs
   7753..7993    +  promoter       U6 promoter: RNA polymerase III promoter for human U6 snRNA
   8023..8098    +  misc_RNA       gRNA scaffold: guide RNA scaffold for the Streptococcus pyogenes CRISPR/Cas9 system
   8154..8271    +  misc_feature   cPPT/CTS: central polypurine tract and central termination sequence of HIV-1
>Addgene plasmid #75696 | STYK1 gRNA (BRDN0001146810) | addgene full sequence | sequence record 184386 | Addgene Assembled Sequence
CCCGGGTGCAAAGATGGATAAAGTTTTAAACAGAGAGGAATCTTTGCAGCTAATGGACCTTCTAGGTCTT
GAAAGGAGTGGGAATTGGCTCCGGTGCCCGTCAGTGGGCAGAGCGCACATCGCCCACAGTCCCCGAGAAG
TTGGGGGGAGGGGTCGGCAATTGATCCGGTGCCTAGAGAAGGTGGCGCGGGGTAAACTGGGAAAGTGATG
TCGTGTACTGGCTCCGCCTTTTTCCCGAGGGTGGGGGAGAACCGTATATAAGTGCAGTAGTCGCCGTGAA
CGTTCTTTTTCGCAACGGGTTTGCCGCCAGAACACAGGTAAGTGCCGTGTGTGGTTCCCGCGGGCCTGGC
CTCTTTACGGGTTATGGCCCTTGCGTGCCTTGAATTACTTCCACCTGGCTGCAGTACGTGATTCTTGATC
CCGAGCTTCGGGTTGGAAGTGGGTGGGAGAGTTCGAGGCCTTGCGCTTAAGGAGCCCCTTCGCCTCGTGC
TTGAGTTGAGGCCTGGCCTGGGCGCTGGGGCCGCCGCGTGCGAATCTGGTGGCACCTTCGCGCCTGTCTC
GCTGCTTTCGATAAGTCTCTAGCCATTTAAAATTTTTGATGACCTGCTGCGACGCTTTTTTTCTGGCAAG
ATAGTCTTGTAAATGCGGGCCAAGATCTGCACACTGGTATTTCGGTTTTTGGGGCCGCGGGCGGCGACGG
GGCCCGTGCGTCCCAGCGCACATGTTCGGCGAGGCGGGGCCTGCGAGCGCGGCCACCGAGAATCGGACGG
GGGTAGTCTCAAGCTGGCCGGCCTGCTCTGGTGCCTGGCCTCGCGCCGCCGTGTATCGCCCCGCCCTGGG
CGGCAAGGCTGGCCCGGTCGGCACCAGTTGCGTGAGCGGAAAGATGGCCGCTTCCCGGCCCTGCTGCAGG
GAGCTCAAAATGGAGGACGCGGCGCTCGGGAGAGCGGGCGGGTGAGTCACCCACACAAAGGAAAAGGGCC
TTTCCGTCCTCAGCCGTCGCTTCATGTGACTCCACGGAGTACCGGGCGCCGTCCAGGCACCTCGATTAGT
TCTCGAGCTTTTGGAGTACGTCGTCTTTAGGTTGGGGGGAGGGGTTTTATGCGATGGAGTTTCCCCACAC
TGAGTGGGTGGAGACTGAAGTTAGGCCAGCTTGGCACTTGATGTAATTCTCCTTGGAATTTGCCCTTTTT
GAGTTTGGATCTTGGTTCATTCTCAAGCCTCAGACAGTGGTTCAAAGTTTTTTTCTTCCATTTCAGGTGT
CGTGACGTACGGCCACCATGACCGAGTACAAGCCCACGGTGCGCCTCGCCACCCGCGACGACGTCCCCAG
GGCCGTACGCACCCTCGCCGCCGCGTTCGCCGACTACCCCGCCACGCGCCACACCGTCGATCCGGACCGC
CACATCGAGCGGGTCACCGAGCTGCAAGAACTCTTCCTCACGCGCGTCGGGCTCGACATCGGCAAGGTGT
GGGTCGCGGACGACGGCGCCGCCGTGGCGGTCTGGACCACGCCGGAGAGCGTCGAAGCGGGGGCGGTGTT
CGCCGAGATCGGCCCGCGCATGGCCGAGTTGAGCGGTTCCCGGCTGGCCGCGCAGCAACAGATGGAAGGC
CTCCTGGCGCCGCACCGGCCCAAGGAGCCCGCGTGGTTCCTGGCCACCGTCGGAGTCTCGCCCGACCACC
AGGGCAAGGGTCTGGGCAGCGCCGTCGTGCTCCCCGGAGTGGAGGCGGCCGAGCGCGCCGGGGTGCCCGC
CTTCCTGGAGACCTCCGCGCCCCGCAACCTCCCCTTCTACGAGCGGCTCGGCTTCACCGTCACCGCCGAC
GTCGAGGTGCCCGAAGGACCGCGCACCTGGTGCATGACCCGCAAGCCCGGTGCCTGAACGCGTTAAGTCG
ACAATCAACCTCTGGATTACAAAATTTGTGAAAGATTGACTGGTATTCTTAACTATGTTGCTCCTTTTAC
GCTATGTGGATACGCTGCTTTAATGCCTTTGTATCATGCTATTGCTTCCCGTATGGCTTTCATTTTCTCC
TCCTTGTATAAATCCTGGTTGCTGTCTCTTTATGAGGAGTTGTGGCCCGTTGTCAGGCAACGTGGCGTGG
TGTGCACTGTGTTTGCTGACGCAACCCCCACTGGTTGGGGCATTGCCACCACCTGTCAGCTCCTTTCCGG
GACTTTCGCTTTCCCCCTCCCTATTGCCACGGCGGAACTCATCGCCGCCTGCCTTGCCCGCTGCTGGACA
GGGGCTCGGCTGTTGGGCACTGACAATTCCGTGGTGTTGTCGGGGAAATCATCGTCCTTTCCTTGGCTGC
TCGCCTGTGTTGCCACCTGGATTCTGCGCGGGACGTCCTTCTGCTACGTCCCTTCGGCCCTCAATCCAGC
GGACCTTCCTTCCCGCGGCCTGCTGCCGGCTCTGCGGCCTCTTCCGCGTCTTCGCCTTCGCCCTCAGACG
AGTCGGATCTCCCTTTGGGCCGCCTCCCCGCGTCGACTTTAAGACCAATGACTTACAAGGCAGCTGTAGA
TCTTAGCCACTTTTTAAAAGAAAAGGGGGGACTGGAAGGGCTAATTCACTCCCAACGAAGACAAGATCTG
CTTTTTGCTTGTACTGGGTCTCTCTGGTTAGACCAGATCTGAGCCTGGGAGCTCTCTGGCTAACTAGGGA
ACCCACTGCTTAAGCCTCAATAAAGCTTGCCTTGAGTGCTTCAAGTAGTGTGTGCCCGTCTGTTGTGTGA
CTCTGGTAACTAGAGATCCCTCAGACCCTTTTAGTCAGTGTGGAAAATCTCTAGCAGTACGTATAGTAGT
TCATGTCATCTTATTATTCAGTATTTATAACTTGCAAAGAAATGAATATCAGAGAGTGAGAGGAACTTGT
TTATTGCAGCTTATAATGGTTACAAATAAAGCAATAGCATCACAAATTTCACAAATAAAGCATTTTTTTC
ACTGCATTCTAGTTGTGGTTTGTCCAAACTCATCAATGTATCTTATCATGTCTGGCTCTAGCTATCCCGC
CCCTAACTCCGCCCATCCCGCCCCTAACTCCGCCCAGTTCCGCCCATTCTCCGCCCCATGGCTGACTAAT
TTTTTTTATTTATGCAGAGGCCGAGGCCGCCTCGGCCTCTGAGCTATTCCAGAAGTAGTGAGGAGGCTTT
TTTGGAGGCCTAGGGACGTACCCAATTCGCCCTATAGTGAGTCGTATTACGCGCGCTCACTGGCCGTCGT
TTTACAACGTCGTGACTGGGAAAACCCTGGCGTTACCCAACTTAATCGCCTTGCAGCACATCCCCCTTTC
GCCAGCTGGCGTAATAGCGAAGAGGCCCGCACCGATCGCCCTTCCCAACAGTTGCGCAGCCTGAATGGCG
AATGGG
[124 nt withheld, positions 3367-3490]
C
[91 nt withheld, positions 3492-3582]
A
[49 nt withheld, positions 3584-3632]
CCTTTGACGTTGGAGTCCACGTTCTTT
[37 nt withheld, positions 3660-3696]
ACCCTATCTCGGTCTATTCTTTTGATTTATAAGGGATTTTGCCGATTTCGGCCTATTGGTTAAAAAATGA
GCTGATTTAACAAAAATTTAACGCGAATTTTAACAAAATATTAACGCTTACAATTTAGGTGGCACTTTTC
GGGGAAATGTGCGCGGAACCCCTATTTGTTTATTTTTCTAAATACATTCAAATATGTATCCGCTCATGAG
ACAATAACCCTGATAAATGCTTCAATAATATTGAAAAAGGAAGAGTATGAGTATTCAACATTTCCGTGTC
GCCCTTATTCCCTTTTTTGCGGCATTTTGCCTTCCTGTTTTTGCTCACCCAGAAACGCTGGTGAAAGTAA
AAGATGCTGAAGATCAGTTGGGTGCACGAGTGGGTTACATCGAACTGGATCTCAACAGCGGTAAGATCCT
TGAGAGTTTTCGCCCCGAAGAACGTTTTCCAATGATGAGCACTTTTAAAGTTCTGCTATGTGGCGCGGTA
TTATCCCGTATTGACGCCGGGCAAGAGCAACTCGGTCGCCGCATACACTATTCTCAGAATGACTTGGTTG
AGTACTCACCAGTCACAGAAAAGCATCTTACGGATGGCATGACAGTAAGAGAATTATGCAGTGCTGCCAT
AACCATGAGTGATAACACTGCGGCCAACTTACTTCTGACAACGATCGGAGGACCGAAGGAGCTAACCGCT
TTTTTGCACAACATGGGGGATCATGTAACTCGCCTTGATCGTTGGGAACCGGAGCTGAATGAAGCCATAC
CAAACGACGAGCGTGACACCACGATGCCTGTAGCAATGGCAACAACGTTGCGCAAACTATTAACTGGCGA
ACTACTTACTCTAGCTTCCCGGCAACAATTAATAGACTGGATGGAGGCGGATAAAGTTGCAGGACCACTT
CTGCGCTCGGCCCTTCCGGCTGGCTGGTTTATTGCTGATAAATCTGGAGCCGGTGAGCGTGGGTCTCGCG
GTATCATTGCAGCACTGGGGCCAGATGGTAAGCCCTCCCGTATCGTAGTTATCTACACGACGGGGAGTCA
GGCAACTATGGATGAACGAAATAGACAGATCGCTGAGATAGGTGCCTCACTGATTAAGCATTGGTAACTG
TCAGACCAAGTTTACTCATATATACTTTAGATTGATTTAAAACTTCATTTTTAATTTAAAAGGATCTAGG
TGAAGATCCTTTTTGATAATCTCATGACCAAAATCCCTTAACGTGAGTTTTCGTTCCACTGAGCGTCAGA
CCCCGTAGAAAAGATCAAAGGATCTTCTTGAGATCCTTTTTTTCTGCGCGTAATCTGCTGCTTGCAAACA
AAAAAACCACCGCTACCAGCGGTGGTTTGTTTGCCGGATCAAGAGCTACCAACTCTTTTTCCGAAGGTAA
CTGGCTTCAGCAGAGCGCAGATACCAAATACTGTTCTTCTAGTGTAGCCGTAGTTAGGCCACCACTTCAA
GAACTCTGTAGCACCGCCTACATACCTCGCTCTGCTAATCCTGTTACCAGTGGCTGCTGCCAGTGGCGAT
AAGTCGTGTCTTACCGGGTTGGACTCAAGACGATAGTTACCGGATAAGGCGCAGCGGTCGGGCTGAACGG
GGGGTTCGTGCACACAGCCCAGCTTGGAGCGAACGACCTACACCGAACTGAGATACCTACAGCGTGAGCT
ATGAGAAAGCGCCACGCTTCCCGAAGGGAGAAAGGCGGACAGGTATCCGGTAAGCGGCAGGGTCGGAACA
GGAGAGCGCACGAGGGAGCTTCCAGGGGGAAACGCCTGGTATCTTTATAGTCCTGTCGGGTTTCGCCACC
TCTGACTTGAGCGTCGATTTTTGTGATGCTCGTCAGGGGGGCGGAGCCTATGGAAAAACGCCAGCAACGC
GGCCTTTTTACGGTTCCTGGCCTTTTGCTGGCCTTTTGCTCACATGTTCTTTCCTGCGTTATCCCCTGAT
TCTGTGGATAACCGTATTACCGCCTTTGAGTGAGCTGATACCGCTCGCCGCAGCCGAACGACCGAGCGCA
GCGAGTCAGTGAGCGAGGAAGCGGAAGAGCGCCCAATACGCAAACCGCCTCTCCCCGCGCGTTGGCCGAT
TCATTAATGCAGCTGGCACGACAGGTTTCCCGACTGGAAAGCGGGCAGTGAGCGCAACGCAATTAATGTG
AGTTAGCTCACTCATTAGGCACCCCAGGCTTTACACTTTATGCTTCCGGCTCGTATGTTGTGTGGAATTG
TGAGCGGATAACAATTTCACACAGGAAACAGCTATGACCATGATTACGCCAAGCGCGCAATTAACCCTCA
CTAAAGGGAACAAAAGCTGGAGCTGCAAGCTTAATGTAGTCTTATGCAATACTCTTGTAGTCTTGCAACA
TGGTAACGATGAGTTAGCAACATGCCTTACAAGGAGAGAAAAAGCACCGTGCATGCCGATTGGTGGAAGT
AAGGTGGTACGATCGTGCCTTATTAGGAAGGCAACAGACGGGTCTGACATGGATTGGACGAACCACTGAA
TTGCCGCATTGCAGAGATATTGTATTTAAGTGCCTAGCTCGATACATAAACGGGTCTCTCTGGTTAGACC
AGATCTGAGCCTGGGAGCTCTCTGGCTAACTAGGGAACCCACTGCTTAAGCCTCAATAAAGCTTGCCTTG
AGTGCTTCAAGTAGTGTGTGCCCGTCTGTTGTGTGACTCTGGTAACTAGAGATCCCTCAGACCCTTTTAG
TCAGTGTGGAAAATCTCTAGCAGTGGCGCCCGAACAGGGACTTGAAAGCGAAAGGGAAACCAGAGGAGCT
CTCTCGACGCAGGACTCGGCTTGCTGAAGCGCGCACGGCAAGAGGCGAGGGGCGGCGACTGGTGAGTACG
CCAAAAATTTTGACTAGCGGAGGCTAGAAGGAGAGAGATGGGTGCGAGAGCGTCAGTATTAAGCGGGGGA
GAATTAGATCGCGATGGGAAAAAATTCGGTTAAGGCCAGGGGGAAAGAAAAAATATAAATTAAAACATAT
AGTATGGGCAAGCAGGGAGCTAGAACGATTCGCAGTTAATCCTGGCCTGTTAGAAACATCAGAAGGCTGT
AGACAAATACTGGGACAGCTACAACCATCCCTTCAGACAGGATCAGAAGAACTTAGATCATTATATAATA
CAGTAGCAACCCTCTATTGTGTGCATCAAAGGATAGAGATAAAAGACACCAAGGAAGCTTTAGACAAGAT
AGAGGAAGAGCAAAACAAAAGTAAGACCACCGCACAGCAAGCGGCCGCTGATCTTCAGACCTGGAGGAGG
AGATATGAGGGACAATTGGAGAAGTGAATTATATAAATATAAAGTAGTAAAAATTGAACCATTAGGAGTA
GCACCCACCAAGGCAAAGAGAAGAGTGGTGCAGAGAGAAAAAAGAGCAGTGGGAATAGGAGCTTTGTTCC
TTGGGTTCTTGGGAGCAGCAGGAAGCACTATGGGCGCAGCGTCAATGACGCTGACGGTACAGGCCAGACA
ATTATTGTCTGGTATAGTGCAGCAGCAGAACAATTTGCTGAGGGCTATTGAGGCGCAACAGCATCTGTTG
CAACTCACAGTCTGGGGCATCAAGCAGCTCCAGGCAAGAATCCTGGCTGTGGAAAGATACCTAAAGGATC
AACAGCTCCTGGGGATTTGGGGTTGCTCTGGAAAACTCATTTGCACCACTGCTGTGCCTTGGAATGCTAG
TTGGAGTAATAAATCTCTGGAACAGATTTGGAATCACACGACCTGGATGGAGTGGGACAGAGAAATTAAC
AATTACACAAGCTTAATACACTCCTTAATTGAAGAATCGCAAAACCAGCAAGAAAAGAATGAACAAGAAT
TATTGGAATTAGATAAATGGGCAAGTTTGTGGAATTGGTTTAACATAACAAATTGGCTGTGGTATATAAA
ATTATTCATAATGATAGTAGGAGGCTTGGTAGGTTTAAGAATAGTTTTTGCTGTACTTTCTATAGTGAAT
AGAGTTAGGCAGGGATATTCACCATTATCGTTTCAGACCCACCTCCCAACCCCGAGGGGACCCAGAGAGG
GCCTATTTCCCATGATTCCTTCATATTTGCATATACGATACAAGGCTGTTAGAGAGATAATTAGAATTAA
TTTGACTGTAAACACAAAGATATTAGTACAAAATACGTGACGTAGAAAGTAATAATTTCTTGGGTAGTTT
GCAGTTTTAAAATTATGTTTTAAAATGGACTATCATATGCTTACCGTAACTTGAAAGTATTTCGATTTCT
TGGCTTTATATATCTTGTGGAAAGGACGAAACACCGAAAGTTTGAGCTTTACCTTGGTTTTAGAGCTAGA
AATAGCAAGTTAAAATAAGGCTAGTCCGTTATCAACTTGAAAAAGTGGCACCGAGTCGGTGCTTTTTTAA
GCTTGGCGTAACTAGATCTTGAGACAAATGGCAGTATTCATCCACAATTTTAAAAGAAAAGGGGGGATTG
GGGGGTACAGTGCAGGGGAAAGAATAGTAGACATAATAGCAACAGACATACAAACTAAAGAATTACAAAA
ACAAATTACAAAAATTCAAAATTTTCGGGTTTATTACAGGGACAGCAGAGATCCACTTTGGCGCCGGCTC
GAGGGGG
