>Addgene plasmid #75696 | STYK1 gRNA (BRDN0001146810) | depositor partial sequence | sequence record 143156 | Target Sequence
AAAGTTTGAGCTTTACCTTG
