>Addgene plasmid #75696 | STYK1 gRNA (BRDN0001146810) | addgene partial sequence | sequence record 184385 | hU6-F
CGTGACGTAGAAAGTAATAATTTCTTGGGTAGTTTGCAGTTTTAAAATTATGTTTTAAAATGGACTATCA
TATGCTTACCGTAACTTGAAAGTATTTCGATTTCTTGGCTTTATATATCTTGTGGAAAGGACGAAACACC
GAAAGTTTGAGCTTTACCTTGGTTTTAGAGCTAGAAATAGCAAGTTAAAATAAGGCTAGTCCGTTATCAA
CTTGAAAAAGTGGCACCGAGTCGGTGCTTTTTTAAGCTTGGCGTAACTAGATCTTGAGACAAATGGCAGT
ATTCATCCACAATTTTAAAAGAAAAGGGGGGATTGGGGGGTACAGTGCAGGGGAAAGAATAGTAGACATA
ATAGCAACAGACATACAAACTAAAGAATTACAAAAACAAATTACAAAAATTCAAAATTTTCGGGTTTATT
ACAGGGACAGCAGAGATCCACTTTGGCGCCGGCTCGAGGGGGCCCGGGTGCAAAGATGGATAAAGTTTTA
AACAGAGAGGAATCTTTGCAGCTAATGGACCTTCTAGGTCTTGAAAGGAGTGGGAATTGGCTCCGGTGCC
CGTCAGTGGG
